Addgene plasmid #14452: p5073 pcDNA4c hBrd4 (1047-1223)
Depositing lab: Peter Howley. Publication: Interaction of the bovine papillomavirus E2 protein with Brd4 tethers the viral DNA to host mitotic chromosomes. You J, Croyle JL, Nishimura A, Ozato K, Howley PM. Cell. 2004 Apr 30. 117(3):349-60. 10.1016/S0092-8674(04)00402-7 PubMed 15109495.
Backbone
  Vector backbone: pcDNA4 / HisMax C
  Backbone manufacturer: Invitrogen
  Backbone size w/o insert (bp): 5300
  Vector type: Mammalian Expression
  Selectable markers: Zeocin
Growth in bacteria
  Bacterial resistance: Ampicillin, 100 μg/mL
  Growth temperature: 37°C
  Growth strain: DH5alpha
  Copy number: High Copy
Gene/Insert
  Gene/Insert name: Brd4 (1047-1223) (alt names: Brd4; hBrd4)
  Species: H. sapiens (human)
  Insert size (bp): 530
  Mutation: amino acids 1047-1223
  Entrez Gene: BRD4 (a.k.a. CAP, CDLS6, FSHRG4, HUNK1, HUNKI, MCAP)
  Cloning method: Restriction Enzyme; 5′ cloning site BamHI (not destroyed); 3′ cloning site NotI (not destroyed)
  Sequencing primers: 5′ T7
Terms and licenses: Academic/Nonprofit Terms; Industry Terms: Not Available to Industry
How to cite: p5073 pcDNA4c hBrd4 (1047-1223) was a gift from Peter Howley (Addgene plasmid # 14452 ; http://n2t.net/addgene:14452 ; RRID:Addgene_14452)
