[The description below was written by a language model from this plasmid's Addgene catalogue record and pLannotate feature annotations shown in this document.]
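Description:
p5073 pcDNA4c hBrd4 (1047-1223) is a mammalian expression plasmid built on the Invitrogen pcDNA4/HisMax C backbone. It carries a roughly 530 bp fragment of human BRD4 encoding amino acids 1047-1223, cloned between BamHI and NotI sites that both remain intact. In E. coli the plasmid is maintained at high copy from a ColE1/pUC-type origin and selected with ampicillin through the bla gene. An f1 origin is also present, which allows single-stranded DNA production. For selection in mammalian cells, a Sh ble (BleoR) cassette confers Zeocin resistance. It is driven by the SV40 early promoter in mammalian cells and the EM7 promoter in bacteria, and it ends in an SV40 polyadenylation signal.

The BRD4 fragment is transcribed from the human CMV immediate-early enhancer/promoter and terminated by the bovine growth hormone poly(A) signal. Between the promoter and the coding region lie a T7 promoter, which also serves as the 5′ sequencing primer site, and the QBI SP163 element, a translational enhancer derived from the mouse VEGF 5′ UTR that is meant to increase protein yield. The insert follows an N-terminal leader annotated as a 6xHis-type tag fragment, the T7 gene 10 leader and the Xpress epitope with its enterokinase cleavage site. The product should therefore be a tagged BRD4 fragment that can be detected or purified through these tags. A few short annotations, such as the HIV-1 LTR fragment and the Klebsiella ble fragment, are probably incidental sequence matches rather than functional parts.

The associated publication concerns the interaction of the bovine papillomavirus E2 protein with Brd4 and the tethering of viral DNA to host mitotic chromosomes. This suggests the construct was used to express a defined BRD4 region in mammalian cells for such studies, although the record does not state the specific role of this fragment.
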