Features (pLannotate 1.2.2; 25 found; start..end, strand, type, name):
    125..504     +  enhancer       CMV enhancer: human cytomegalovirus immediate early enhancer
    505..708     +  promoter       CMV promoter: human cytomegalovirus (CMV) immediate early promoter
    704..737     +  LTR            5' LTR (truncated) (fragment): truncated 5' long terminal repeat (LTR) from HIV-1
    753..771     +  promoter       T7 promoter: promoter for bacteriophage T7 RNA polymerase
    807..969     +  misc_feature   QBI SP163: strong translational enhancer derived from the 5' UTR of the mouse VEGF gene
    982..1002    +  CDS            capTEV™ (fragment): composite tag for in vivo biotinylation, TEV protease cleavage, and 6xHis tagging
   1003..1035    +  CDS            T7 tag (gene 10 leader): leader peptide from bacteriophage T7 gene 10 promotes efficient translation in E. coli
   1039..1062    +  CDS            Xpress™ tag: Xpress™ epitope tag, including an enterokinase recognition and cleavage site
   1075..1605    +  CDS            BRD4 (fragment): BRD4_HUMAN - Also known as HUNK1. Experimental evidence at protein level: Swiss-Prot protein existence level 1. [Isoform B]: Acts as a chromatin insulator in the DNA damage response pathway. Inhibits DNA damage response signaling by recruiting the condensin-2 complex to acetylated histones, leading to chromatin structure remodeling, insulating the region from DNA damage response by limiting spreading of histone H2AX/H2A.x phosphorylation. From Homo sapiens (Human).
   1656..1880    +  polyA_signal   bGH poly(A) signal: bovine growth hormone polyadenylation signal
   1884..1905    +  promoter       SV40 promoter (fragment): SV40 enhancer and early promoter
   1926..2354    +  rep_origin     f1 ori (sequence partly withheld): f1 bacteriophage origin of replication; arrow indicates direction of (+) strand synthesis
   2368..2697    +  promoter       SV40 promoter: SV40 enhancer and early promoter
   2745..2792    +  promoter       EM7 promoter: synthetic bacterial promoter&nbsp
   2811..3185    +  CDS            BleoR: antibiotic-binding protein; Sh ble from Streptoalloteichus hindustanus; confers resistance to bleomycin, phleomycin, and Zeocin™
   3195..3320    +  CDS            ble (fragment): BLE_KLEPN - Experimental evidence at protein level: Swiss-Prot protein existence level 1. Binding protein with a strong affinity to the bleomycin family of antibiotics. Binds to CL990; an antimitotic-antibiotic compound. From Klebsiella pneumoniae.
   3315..3436    +  polyA_signal   SV40 poly(A) signal: SV40 polyadenylation signal
   3509..3525    -  protein_bind   lac operator: The lac repressor binds to the lac operator to inhibit transcription in E. coli. This inhibition can be relieved by adding lactose or isopropyl-β-D-thiogalactopyranoside (IPTG). lac repressor encoded by lacI
   3533..3563    -  promoter       lac promoter: promoter for the E. coli lac operon
   3578..3599    -  protein_bind   CAP binding site: CAP binding activates transcription in the presence of cAMP. E. coli catabolite activator protein
   3612..3704    -  CDS            lacI (fragment): lac repressor; lacI; The lac repressor binds to the lac operator to inhibit transcription in E. coli. This inhibition can be relieved by adding lactose or isopropyl-β-D-thiogalactopyranoside (IPTG).
   3887..4475    -  rep_origin     ori: high-copy-number ColE1/pMB1/pBR322/pUC origin of replication
   4646..5506    -  CDS            AmpR: β-lactamase; bla; confers resistance to ampicillin, carbenicillin, and related antibiotics
   5507..5611    -  promoter       AmpR promoter: bla
   5670..5722    -  misc_feature   bom (fragment): basis of mobility region from pBR322
>Addgene plasmid #14452 | p5073 pcDNA4c hBrd4 (1047-1223) | addgene full sequence | sequence record 447939 | Addgene NGS Result
GAGTAGTGCGCGAGCAAAATTTAAGCTACAACAAGGCAAGGCTTGACCGACAATTGCATGAAGAATCTGC
TTAGGGTTAGGCGTTTTGCGCTGCTTCGCGATGTACGGGCCAGATATACGCGTTGACATTGATTATTGAC
TAGTTATTAATAGTAATCAATTACGGGGTCATTAGTTCATAGCCCATATATGGAGTTCCGCGTTACATAA
CTTACGGTAAATGGCCCGCCTGGCTGACCGCCCAACGACCCCCGCCCATTGACGTCAATAATGACGTATG
TTCCCATAGTAACGCCAATAGGGACTTTCCATTGACGTCAATGGGTGGAGTATTTACGGTAAACTGCCCA
CTTGGCAGTACATCAAGTGTATCATATGCCAAGTACGCCCCCTATTGACGTCAATGACGGTAAATGGCCC
GCCTGGCATTATGCCCAGTACATGACCTTATGGGACTTTCCTACTTGGCAGTACATCTACGTATTAGTCA
TCGCTATTACCATGGTGATGCGGTTTTGGCAGTACATCAATGGGCGTGGATAGCGGTTTGACTCACGGGG
ATTTCCAAGTCTCCACCCCATTGACGTCAATGGGAGTTTGTTTTGGCACCAAAATCAACGGGACTTTCCA
AAATGTCGTAACAACTCCGCCCCATTGACGCAAATGGGCGGTAGGCGTGTACGGTGGGAGGTCTATATAA
GCAGAGCTCTCTGGCTAACTAGAGAACCCACTGCTTACTGGCTTATCGAAATTAATACGACTCACTATAG
GGAGACCCAAGCTGGCTAGCGTTTAAACTTAAGCTTAGCGCAGAGGCTTGGGGCAGCCGAGCGGCAGCCA
GGCCCCGGCCCGGGCCTCGGTTCCAGAAGGGAGAGGAGCCCGCCAAGGCGCGCAAGAGAGCGGGCTGCCT
CGCAGTCCGAGCCGGAGAGGGAGCGCGAGCCGCGCCGGCCCCGGACGGCCTCCGAAACCATGGGGGGTTC
TCATCATCATCATCATCATGGTATGGCTAGCATGACTGGTGGACAGCAAATGGGTCGGGATCTGTACGAC
GATGACGATAAGGTACCAGGATCCCGGCACCACAAGTCGGACCCCTACTCAACCGGTCACCTCCGCGAAG
CCCCCTCCCCGCTTATGATACATTCCCCCCAGATGTCACAGTTCCAGAGCCTGACCCACCAGTCTCCACC
CCAGCAAAACGTCCAGCCTAAGAAACAGGAGCTGCGTGCTGCCTCCGTGGTCCAGCCCCAGCCCCTCGTG
GTGGTGAAGGAGGAGAAGATCCACTCACCCATCATCCGCAGCGAGCCCTTCAGCCCCTCGCTGCGGCCGG
AGCCCCCCAAGCACCCGGAGAGCATCAAGGCCCCCGTCCACCTGCCCCAGCGGCCGGAAATGAAGCCTGT
GGATGTCGGGAGGCCTGTGATCCGGCCCCCAGAGCAGAACGCACCGCCACCAGGGGCCCCTGACAAGGAC
AAACAGAAACAGGAGCCGAAGACTCCAGTTGCGCCCAAAAAGGACCTGAAAATCAAGAACATGGGCTCCT
GGGCCAGCCTAGTGCAGAAGCATCCGACCACCCCCTCCTCCACAGCCAAGTCATCCAGCGACAGCGCGGC
CGCTCGAGTCTAGAGGGCCCGTTTAAACCCGCTGATCAGCCTCGACTGTGCCTTCTAGTTGCCAGCCATC
TGTTGTTTGCCCCTCCCCCGTGCCTTCCTTGACCCTGGAAGGTGCCACTCCCACTGTCCTTTCCTAATAA
AATGAGGAAATTGCATCGCATTGTCTGAGTAGGTGTCATTCTATTCTGGGGGGTGGGGTGGGGCAGGACA
GCAAGGGGGAGGATTGGGAAGACAATAGCAGGCATGCTGGGGATGCGGTGGGCTCTATGGCTTCTGAGGC
GGAAAGAACCAGCTGGGGCTCTAGGGGGTATCCCC
[124 nt withheld, positions 1926-2049]
C
[91 nt withheld, positions 2051-2141]
A
[49 nt withheld, positions 2143-2191]
CCTTTGACGTTGGAGTCCACGTTCTTT
[37 nt withheld, positions 2219-2255]
ACCCTATCTCGGTCTATTCTTTTGATTTATAAGGGATTTTGCCGATTTCGGCCTATTGGTTAAAAAATGA
GCTGATTTAACAAAAATTTAACGCGAATTAATTCTGTGGAATGTGTGTCAGTTAGGGTGTGGAAAGTCCC
CAGGCTCCCCAGCAGGCAGAAGTATGCAAAGCATGCATCTCAATTAGTCAGCAACCAGGTGTGGAAAGTC
CCCAGGCTCCCCAGCAGGCAGAAGTATGCAAAGCATGCATCTCAATTAGTCAGCAACCATAGTCCCGCCC
CTAACTCCGCCCATCCCGCCCCTAACTCCGCCCAGTTCCGCCCATTCTCCGCCCCATGGCTGACTAATTT
TTTTTATTTATGCAGAGGCCGAGGCCGCCTCTGCCTCTGAGCTATTCCAGAAGTAGTGAGGAGGCTTTTT
TGGAGGCCTAGGCTTTTGCAAAAAGCTCCCGGGAGCTTGTATATCCATTTTCGGATCTGATCAGCACGTG
TTGACAATTAATCATCGGCATAGTATATCGGCATAGTATAATACGACAAGGTGAGGAACTAAACCATGGC
CAAGTTGACCAGTGCCGTTCCGGTGCTCACCGCGCGCGACGTCGCCGGAGCGGTCGAGTTCTGGACCGAC
CGGCTCGGGTTCTCCCGGGACTTCGTGGAGGACGACTTCGCCGGTGTGGTCCGGGACGACGTGACCCTGT
TCATCAGCGCGGTCCAGGACCAGGTGGTGCCGGACAACACCCTGGCCTGGGTGTGGGTGCGCGGCCTGGA
CGAGCTGTACGCCGAGTGGTCGGAGGTCGTGTCCACGAACTTCCGGGACGCCTCCGGGCCGGCCATGACC
GAGATCGGCGAGCAGCCGTGGGGGCGGGAGTTCGCCCTGCGCGACCCGGCCGGCAACTGCGTGCACTTCG
TGGCCGAGGAGCAGGACTGACACGTGCTACGAGATTTCGATTCCACCGCCGCCTTCTATGAAAGGTTGGG
CTTCGGAATCGTTTTCCGGGACGCCGGCTGGATGATCCTCCAGCGCGGGGATCTCATGCTGGAGTTCTTC
GCCCACCCCAACTTGTTTATTGCAGCTTATAATGGTTACAAATAAAGCAATAGCATCACAAATTTCACAA
ATAAAGCATTTTTTTCACTGCATTCTAGTTGTGGTTTGTCCAAACTCATCAATGTATCTTATCATGTCTG
TATACCGTCGACCTCTAGCTAGAGCTTGGCGTAATCATGGTCATAGCTGTTTCCTGTGTGAAATTGTTAT
CCGCTCACAATTCCACACAACATACGAGCCGGAAGCATAAAGTGTAAAGCCTGGGGTGCCTAATGAGTGA
GCTAACTCACATTAATTGCGTTGCGCTCACTGCCCGCTTTCCAGTCGGGAAACCTGTCGTGCCAGCTGCA
TTAATGAATCGGCCAACGCGCGGGGAGAGGCGGTTTGCGTATTGGGCGCTCTTCCGCTTCCTCGCTCACT
GACTCGCTGCGCTCGGTCGTTCGGCTGCGGCGAGCGGTATCAGCTCACTCAAAGGCGGTAATACGGTTAT
CCACAGAATCAGGGGATAACGCAGGAAAGAACATGTGAGCAAAAGGCCAGCAAAAGGCCAGGAACCGTAA
AAAGGCCGCGTTGCTGGCGTTTTTCCATAGGCTCCGCCCCCCTGACGAGCATCACAAAAATCGACGCTCA
AGTCAGAGGTGGCGAAACCCGACAGGACTATAAAGATACCAGGCGTTTCCCCCTGGAAGCTCCCTCGTGC
GCTCTCCTGTTCCGACCCTGCCGCTTACCGGATACCTGTCCGCCTTTCTCCCTTCGGGAAGCGTGGCGCT
TTCTCATAGCTCACGCTGTAGGTATCTCAGTTCGGTGTAGGTCGTTCGCTCCAAGCTGGGCTGTGTGCAC
GAACCCCCCGTTCAGCCCGACCGCTGCGCCTTATCCGGTAACTATCGTCTTGAGTCCAACCCGGTAAGAC
ACGACTTATCGCCACTGGCAGCAGCCACTGGTAACAGGATTAGCAGAGCGAGGTATGTAGGCGGTGCTAC
AGAGTTCTTGAAGTGGTGGCCTAACTACGGCTACACTAGAAGAACAGTATTTGGTATCTGCGCTCTGCTG
AAGCCAGTTACCTTCGGAAAAAGAGTTGGTAGCTCTTGATCCGGCAAACAAACCACCGCTGGTAGCGGTG
GTTTTTTTGTTTGCAAGCAGCAGATTACGCGCAGAAAAAAAGGATCTCAAGAAGATCCTTTGATCTTTTC
TACGGGGTCTGACGCTCAGTGGAACGAAAACTCACGTTAAGGGATTTTGGTCATGAGATTATCAAAAAGG
ATCTTCACCTAGATCCTTTTAAATTAAAAATGAAGTTTTAAATCAATCTAAAGTATATATGAGTAAACTT
GGTCTGACAGTTACCAATGCTTAATCAGTGAGGCACCTATCTCAGCGATCTGTCTATTTCGTTCATCCAT
AGTTGCCTGACTCCCCGTCGTGTAGATAACTACGATACGGGAGGGCTTACCATCTGGCCCCAGTGCTGCA
ATGATACCGCGAGACCCACGCTCACCGGCTCCAGATTTATCAGCAATAAACCAGCCAGCCGGAAGGGCCG
AGCGCAGAAGTGGTCCTGCAACTTTATCCGCCTCCATCCAGTCTATTAATTGTTGCCGGGAAGCTAGAGT
AAGTAGTTCGCCAGTTAATAGTTTGCGCAACGTTGTTGCCATTGCTACAGGCATCGTGGTGTCACGCTCG
TCGTTTGGTATGGCTTCATTCAGCTCCGGTTCCCAACGATCAAGGCGAGTTACATGATCCCCCATGTTGT
GCAAAAAAGCGGTTAGCTCCTTCGGTCCTCCGATCGTTGTCAGAAGTAAGTTGGCCGCAGTGTTATCACT
CATGGTTATGGCAGCACTGCATAATTCTCTTACTGTCATGCCATCCGTAAGATGCTTTTCTGTGACTGGT
GAGTACTCAACCAAGTCATTCTGAGAATAGTGTATGCGGCGACCGAGTTGCTCTTGCCCGGCGTCAATAC
GGGATAATACCGCGCCACATAGCAGAACTTTAAAAGTGCTCATCATTGGAAAACGTTCTTCGGGGCGAAA
ACTCTCAAGGATCTTACCGCTGTTGAGATCCAGTTCGATGTAACCCACTCGTGCACCCAACTGATCTTCA
GCATCTTTTACTTTCACCAGCGTTTCTGGGTGAGCAAAAACAGGAAGGCAAAATGCCGCAAAAAAGGGAA
TAAGGGCGACACGGAAATGTTGAATACTCATACTCTTCCTTTTTCAATATTATTGAAGCATTTATCAGGG
TTATTGTCTCATGAGCGGATACATATTTGAATGTATTTAGAAAAATAAACAAATAGGGGTTCCGCGCACA
TTTCCCCGAAAAGTGCCACCTGACGTCGACGGATCGGGAGATCTCCCGATCCCCTATGGTGCACTCTCAG
TACAATCTGCTCTGATGCCGCATAGTTAAGCCAGTATCTGCTCCCTGCTTGTGTGTTGGAGGTCGCT
